Addgene plasmid #81388: pDONR223_CYLC2_p.E152K
Purpose: Gateway Donor vector containing CYLC2 ,part of the Target Accelerator Plasmid Collection.
Depositing lab: Jesse Boehm & William Hahn & David Root. Depositing organization: Broad Institute. Publication: Systematic Functional Interrogation of Rare Cancer Variants Identifies Oncogenic Alleles. Kim E, Ilic N, Shrestha Y, Zou L, Kamburov A, Zhu C, Yang X, Lubonja R, Tran N, Nguyen C, Lawrence MS, Piccioni F, Bagul M, Doench JG, Chouinard CR, Wu X, Hogstrom L, Natoli T, Tamayo P, Horn H, Corsello SM, Lage K, Root DE, Subramanian A, Golub TR, Getz G, Boehm JS, Hahn WC. Cancer Discov. 2016 Jul;6(7):714-26. doi: 10.1158/2159-8290.CD-16-0160. Epub 2016 May 4. PubMed 27147599.
Backbone
  Vector backbone: pDONR223
  Backbone manufacturer: Invitrogen
  Backbone size w/o insert (bp): 2790
  Vector type: Gateway Entry vector
Growth in bacteria
  Bacterial resistance: Spectinomycin, 50 μg/mL
  Growth temperature: 37°C
  Growth strain: DH5alpha
  Copy number: High Copy
Gene/Insert
  Gene/Insert name: CYLC2
  Species: H. sapiens (human)
  Mutation: E152K
  GenBank ID: NM_001340.4
  Entrez Gene: CYLC2
  Promoter: None
  Cloning method: Gateway Cloning
  Sequencing primers: 5′ M13pUC-fwd; 3′ M13-Rev
Terms and licenses: Academic/Nonprofit Terms; Industry Terms: Not Available to Industry
Depositor comments: Open state: NO stop codon immediately follows insert
How to cite: pDONR223_CYLC2_p.E152K was a gift from Jesse Boehm & William Hahn & David Root (Addgene plasmid # 81388 ; http://n2t.net/addgene:81388 ; RRID:Addgene_81388)
