[The description below was written by a language model from this plasmid's Addgene catalogue record and pLannotate feature annotations shown in this document.]
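Description:
pDONR223_CYLC2_p.E152K is a Gateway entry clone built on the Invitrogen pDONR223 backbone, carrying a mutant allele of human CYLC2 (cylicin 2, a protein thought to have an architectural role in spermatid differentiation). It is a bacterial propagation and shuttle plasmid rather than an expression vector. It replicates from a high-copy ColE1/pUC-type origin and is selected with spectinomycin through the aadA (SmR) aminoglycoside adenylyltransferase gene, which sits downstream of a class 1 integron Pc promoter fragment and a short gentamicin-resistance remnant. rrnB T1 and T2 terminators lie upstream of the cloning region and help insulate it from read-through transcription. Small lacZα and lacI fragments are backbone remnants.

The insert is the CYLC2 open reading frame bearing the E152K substitution, flanked on both sides by attL recombination sites (the automated annotation labels both as attL3). These sites allow LR Clonase-mediated transfer of the ORF into any compatible Gateway destination vector. The annotation tool matches only part of the region between the att sites to CYLC2, so the feature table labels the ORF as a fragment. No promoter drives the insert in this plasmid; a T7 promoter lies just outside the distal att site, pointing back toward the insert, and M13 primer sites are used for sequencing. The clone is in the "open" configuration, with no stop codon immediately after the coding sequence, so the ORF can be fused to C-terminal tags supplied by the destination vector. It belongs to the Target Accelerator Plasmid Collection, a set of variant alleles assembled for systematic functional testing of rare cancer-associated mutations.
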