Features (pLannotate 1.2.2; 12 found; start..end, strand, type, name):
     38..74      -  CDS            lacZα (fragment): LacZα fragment of β-galactosidase; lacZ fragment
     91..186     +  protein_bind   attL3: mutant version of attL; recombination site for the Gateway® LR reaction LR Clonase™
    192..971     +  CDS            CYLC2 (fragment): CYLC2_HUMAN - Also known as CYL2. Experimental evidence at transcript level: Swiss-Prot protein existence level 2. Possible architectural role during spermatogenesis. May be involved in spermatid differentiation. From Homo sapiens (Human).
   1240..1335    -  protein_bind   attL3: mutant version of attL; recombination site for the Gateway® LR reaction LR Clonase™
   1354..1372    -  promoter       T7 promoter: promoter for bacteriophage T7 RNA polymerase
   1562..1585    +  promoter       Pc promoter (fragment): intI1 (promoter lies within the coding sequence); class 1 integron promoter
   1761..1817    +  CDS            GmR (fragment): gentamycin acetyltransferase; aacC1; confers resistance to gentamycin
   1824..2615    +  CDS            SmR: aminoglycoside adenylyltransferase (Murphy, 1985); aadA; confers resistance to spectinomycin and streptomycin
   2708..3296    +  rep_origin     ori: high-copy-number ColE1/pMB1/pBR322/pUC origin of replication
   3479..3571    +  CDS            lacI (fragment): lac repressor; lacI; The lac repressor binds to the lac operator to inhibit transcription in E. coli. This inhibition can be relieved by adding lactose or isopropyl-β-D-thiogalactopyranoside (IPTG).
   3626..3653    -  terminator     rrnB T2 terminator: transcription terminator T2 from the E. coli rrnB gene
   3785..3828    +  terminator     rrnB T1 terminator: Escherichia coli rrnB; transcription terminator T1 from the E. coli rrnB gene
>Addgene plasmid #81388 | pDONR223_CYLC2_p.E152K | addgene full sequence | sequence record 167775 | Addgene NGS Result
GGCAGTTCCCTACTCTCGCGTTAACGCTAGCATGGATGTTTTCCCAGTCACGACGTTGTAAAACGACGGC
CAGTCTTAAGCTCGGGCCCCAAATAATGATTTTATTTTGACTGATAGTGACCTGTTCGTTGCAACAAATT
GATGAGCAATGCTTTTTTATAATGCCAACTTTGTACAAAAAAGTTGGCACCATGTCTCTCCCAAGATTCC
AAAGAGTAAACTTTGGGCCATATGATAATTACATTCCAGTCAGTGAATTAAGCAAAAAATCATGGAATCA
GCAACACTTTGCCCTGTTATTTCCCAAACCACAACGGCCAGGAACCAAAAGGAGATCAAAACCTTCTCAA
ATACGGGACAACACGGTTTCTATAATTGATGAAGAACAATTAAGAGGAGATCGTAGACAACCATTATGGA
TGTACCGTTCTTTAATGAGAATTTCTGAGAGACCATCTGTTTATTTAGCTGCCAGGAGGCAGCCTCTCAA
ACCAACTCGTACTGTCGAGGTGGATTCTAAAGCAGCAGAAATTGGTAAGAAAGGTGAAGACAAGACAACA
CAGAAGGACACAACAGATTCGGAATCAGAATTAAAACAAGGAAAAAAAGATTCAAAGAAAGGCAAGGATA
TAGAGAAAGGAAAAAAAGAAAAGCTAGATGCAAAGAAAGATAGCAAAAAAGGTAAAAAGGATGCAGAGAA
GGGCAAAGACTCAGCAACAGAATCTGAAGATGAAAAAGGAGGTGCAAAGAAAGATAACAAAAAAGATAAA
AAGGATTCAAACAAAGGCAAAGACTCGGCAACAGAATCTGAAGGTGAAAAAGGAGGTACAGAGAAAGATA
GCAAAAAAGGTAAAAAGGATTCAAAGAAGGGCAAGGATTCAGCCATAGAATTACAAGCTGTAAAAGCAGA
TGAAAAGAAGGATGAGGATGGAAAAAAAGATGCAAACAAAGGTGATGAATCGAAGGATGCCAAGAAAGAT
GCAAAGGAGATTAAAAAAGGTAAGAAAGATAAGAAGAAGCCCAGTAGTACAGACAGTGACTCAAAGGATG
ATGTCAAGAAAGAGTCTAAGAAGGACGCCACGAAAGATGCCAAGAAAGTTGCCAAGAAAGATACTGAGAA
AGAATCTGCTGATTCAAAGAAGGATGCAAAGAAAAATGCTAAGAAGGATGCAAAGAAGGATGCAAAGAAG
AATGCAAAGAAGGATGAAAAGAAGGATGCAAAGAAGAAGGGCAAGTTGCCAACTTTCTTGTACAAAGTTG
GCATTATAAGAAAGCATTGCTTATCAATTTGTTGCAACGAACAGGTCACTATCAGTCAAAATAAAATCAT
TATTTGCCATCCAGCTGATATCCCCTATAGTGAGTCGTATTACATGGTCATAGCTGTTTCCTGGCAGCTC
TGGCCCGTGTCTCAAAATCTCTGATGTTACATTGCACAAGATAAAAATATATCATCATGCCTCCTCTAGA
CCAGCCAGGACAGAAATGCCTCGACTTCGCTGCTACCCAAGGTTGCCGGGTGACGCACACCGTGGAAACG
GATGAAGGCACGAACCCAGTGGACATAAGCCTGTTCGGTTCGTAAGCTGTAATGCAAGTAGCGTATGCGC
TCACGCAACTGGTCCAGAACCTTGACCGAACGCAGCGGTGGTAACGGCGCAGTGGCGGTTTTCATGGCTT
GTTATGACTGTTTTTTTGGGGTACAGTCTATGCCTCGGGCATCCAAGCAGCAAGCGCGTTACGCCGTGGG
TCGATGTTTGATGTTATGGAGCAGCAACGATGTTACGCAGCAGGGCAGTCGCCCTAAAACAAAGTTAAAC
ATTATGAGGGAAGCGGTGATCGCCGAAGTATCGACTCAACTATCAGAGGTAGTTGGCGTCATCGAGCGCC
ATCTCGAACCGACGTTGCTGGCCGTACATTTGTACGGCTCCGCAGTGGATGGCGGCCTGAAGCCACACAG
TGATATTGATTTGCTGGTTACGGTGACCGTAAGGCTTGATGAAACAACGCGGCGAGCTTTGATCAACGAC
CTTTTGGAAACTTCGGCTTCCCCTGGAGAGAGCGAGATTCTCCGCGCTGTAGAAGTCACCATTGTTGTGC
ACGACGACATCATTCCGTGGCGTTATCCAGCTAAGCGCGAACTGCAATTTGGAGAATGGCAGCGCAATGA
CATTCTTGCAGGTATCTTCGAGCCAGCCACGATCGACATTGATCTGGCTATCTTGCTGACAAAAGCAAGA
GAACATAGCGTTGCCTTGGTAGGTCCAGCGGCGGAGGAACTCTTTGATCCGGTTCCTGAACAGGATCTAT
TTGAGGCGCTAAATGAAACCTTAACGCTATGGAACTCGCCGCCCGACTGGGCTGGCGATGAGCGAAATGT
AGTGCTTACGTTGTCCCGCATTTGGTACAGCGCAGTAACCGGCAAAATCGCGCCGAAGGATGTCGCTGCC
GACTGGGCAATGGAGCGCCTGCCGGCCCAGTATCAGCCCGTCATACTTGAAGCTAGACAGGCTTATCTTG
GACAAGAAGAAGATCGCTTGGCCTCGCGCGCAGATCAGTTGGAAGAATTTGTCCACTACGTGAAAGGCGA
GATCACCAAGGTAGTCGGCAAATAACCCTCGAGCCACCCATGACCAAAATCCCTTAACGTGAGTTACGCG
TCGTTCCACTGAGCGTCAGACCCCGTAGAAAAGATCAAAGGATCTTCTTGAGATCCTTTTTTTCTGCGCG
TAATCTGCTGCTTGCAAACAAAAAAACCACCGCTACCAGCGGTGGTTTGTTTGCCGGATCAAGAGCTACC
AACTCTTTTTCCGAAGGTAACTGGCTTCAGCAGAGCGCAGATACCAAATACTGTTCTTCTAGTGTAGCCG
TAGTTAGGCCACCACTTCAAGAACTCTGTAGCACCGCCTACATACCTCGCTCTGCTAATCCTGTTACCAG
TGGCTGCTGCCAGTGGCGATAAGTCGTGTCTTACCGGGTTGGACTCAAGACGATAGTTACCGGATAAGGC
GCAGCGGTCGGGCTGAACGGGGGGTTCGTGCACACAGCCCAGCTTGGAGCGAACGACCTACACCGAACTG
AGATACCTACAGCGTGAGCTATGAGAAAGCGCCACGCTTCCCGAAGGGAGAAAGGCGGACAGGTATCCGG
TAAGCGGCAGGGTCGGAACAGGAGAGCGCACGAGGGAGCTTCCAGGGGGAAACGCCTGGTATCTTTATAG
TCCTGTCGGGTTTCGCCACCTCTGACTTGAGCGTCGATTTTTGTGATGCTCGTCAGGGGGGCGGAGCCTA
TGGAAAAACGCCAGCAACGCGGCCTTTTTACGGTTCCTGGCCTTTTGCTGGCCTTTTGCTCACATGTTCT
TTCCTGCGTTATCCCCTGATTCTGTGGATAACCGTATTACCGCCTTTGAGTGAGCTGATACCGCTCGCCG
CAGCCGAACGACCGAGCGCAGCGAGTCAGTGAGCGAGGAAGCGGAAGAGCGCCCAATACGCAAACCGCCT
CTCCCCGCGCGTTGGCCGATTCATTAATGCAGCTGGCACGACAGGTTTCCCGACTGGAAAGCGGGCAGTG
AGCGCAACGCAATTAATACGCGTACCGCTAGCCAGGAAGAGTTTGTAGAAACGCAAAAAGGCCATCCGTC
AGGATGGCCTTCTGCTTAGTTTGATGCCTGGCAGTTTATGGCGGGCGTCCTGCCCGCCACCCTCCGGGCC
GTTGCTTCACAACGTTCAAATCCGCTCCCGGCGGATTTGTCCTACTCAGGAGAGCGTTCACCGACAAACA
ACAGATAAAACGAAAGGCCCAGTCTTCCGACTGAGCCTTTCGTTTTATTTGATGCCT
