>Addgene plasmid #81388 | pDONR223_CYLC2_p.E152K | depositor partial sequence | sequence record 154707 | Insert sequence
ATGTCTCTCCCAAGATTCCAAAGAGTAAACTTTGGGCCATATGATAATTACATTCCAGTCAGTGAATTAA
GCAAAAAATCATGGAATCAGCAACACTTTGCCCTGTTATTTCCCAAACCACAACGGCCAGGAACCAAAAG
GAGATCAAAACCTTCTCAAATACGGGACAACACGGTTTCTATAATTGATGAAGAACAATTAAGAGGAGAT
CGTAGACAACCATTATGGATGTACCGTTCTTTAATGAGAATTTCTGAGAGACCATCTGTTTATTTAGCTG
CCAGGAGGCAGCCTCTCAAACCAACTCGTACTGTCGAGGTGGATTCTAAAGCAGCAGAAATTGGTAAGAA
AGGTGAAGACAAGACAACACAGAAGGACACAACAGATTCGGAATCAGAATTAAAACAAGGAAAAAAAGAT
TCAAAGAAAGGCAAGGATATAGAGAAAGGAAAAAAAGAAAAGCTAGATGCAAAGAAAGATAGCAAAAAAG
GTAAAAAGGATGCAGAGAAGGGCAAAGACTCAGCAACAGAATCTGAAGATGAAAAAGGAGGTGCAAAGAA
AGATAACAAAAAAGATAAAAAGGATTCAAACAAAGGCAAAGACTCGGCAACAGAATCTGAAGGTGAAAAA
AGGAGGTACAGAGAAAGATAGCAAAAAAGGTAAAAAGGATTCAAAGAAGGGCAAGGATTCAGCCATAGAA
TTACAAGCTGTAAAAGCAGATGAAAAGAAGGATGAGGATGGAAAAAAAGATGCAAACAAAGGTGATGAAT
CGAAGGATGCCAAGAAAGATGCAAAGGAGATTAAAAAAGGTAAGAAAGATAAGAAGAAGCCCAGTAGTAC
AGACAGTGACTCAAAGGATGATGTCAAGAAAGAGTCTAAGAAGGACGCCACGAAAGATGCCAAGAAAGTT
GCCAAGAAAGATACTGAGAAAGAATCTGCTGATTCAAAGAAGGATGCAAAGAAAAATGCTAAGAAGGATG
CAAAGAAGGATGCAAAGAAGAATGCAAAGAAGGATGAAAAGAAGGATGCAAAGAAGAAGGGCAAG
